>Addgene plasmid #195940 | L1P79 | addgene full sequence | sequence record 386338 | Addgene NGS Result
ACCACAGAATCAGGGGATAACGCAGGAAAGAACATGAAGGCCTTGACAGGATATATTGGCGGGTAAACTA
AGTCGCTGTATGTGTTTGTTTGAGATCTCATGTGAGCAAAAGGCCAGCAAAAGGCCAGGAACCGTAAAAA
GGCCGCGTTGCTGGCGTTTTTCCATAGGCTCCGCCCCCCTGACGAGCATCACAAAAATCGACGCTCAAGT
CAGAGGTGGCGAAACCCGACAGGACTATAAAGATACCAGGCGTTTCCCCCTGGAAGCTCCCTCGTGCGCT
CTCCTGTTCCGACCCTGCCGCTTACCGGATACCTGTCCGCCTTTCTCCCTTCGGGAAGCGTGGCGCTTTC
TCATAGCTCACGCTGTAGGTATCTCAGTTCGGTGTAGGTCGTTCGCTCCAAGCTGGGCTGTGTGCACGAA
CCCCCCGTTCAGCCCGACCGCTGCGCCTTATCCGGTAACTATCGTCTTGAGTCCAACCCGGTAAGACACG
ACTTATCGCCACTGGCAGCAGCCACTGGTAACAGGATTAGCAGAGCGAGGTATGTAGGCGGTGCTACAGA
GTTCTTGAAGTGGTGGCCTAACTACGGCTACACTAGAAGAACAGTATTTGGTATCTGCGCTCTGCTGAAG
CCAGTTACCTTCGGAAGAAGAGTTGGTAGCTCTTGATCCGGCAAACAAACCACCGCTGGTAGCGGTGGTT
TTTTTGTTTGCAAGCAGCAGATTACGCGCAGAAAAAAAGGATCTCAAGAAGATCCTTTGATCTTTTCTAC
GGGGTCTGACGCTCAGTGGAACGAAAACTCACGTTAAGGGATTTTGGTCATGAGATTATCAAAAAGGATC
TTCACCTAGATCCTTTTAAATTAAAAATGAAGTTTTAAATCAATCTAAAGTACTGAGAGATCCCCTCATA
ATTTCCCCAAAGCGTAACCATGTGTGAATAAATTTTGAGCTAGTAGGGTTGCAGCCACGAGTAAGTCTTC
CCTTGTTATTGTGTAGCCAGAATGCCGCAAAACTTCCATGCCTAAGCGAACTGTTGAGAGTACGTTTCGA
TTTCTGACTGTGTTAGCCTGGAAGTGCTTGTCCCAACCTTGTTTCTGAGCATGAACGCCCGCAAGCCAAC
ATGTTAGTTGAAGCATCAGGGCGATTAGCAGCATGATATCAAAACGCTCTGAGCTGCTCGTTCGGCTATG
GCGTAGGCCTAGTCCGTAGGCAGGACTTTTCAAGTCTCGGAAGGTTTCTTCAATCTGCATTCGCTTCGAA
TAGATATTAACAAGTTGTTTGGGTGTTCGAATTTCAACAGGTAAGTTAGTTGCTAGAACCCATGGCTCCT
TTGCCGACGCTGAGTAGATTTTAGGTGACGGGTGGTGACAATGAGTCCGTGTCGAGCGCTGATTTTTTCG
GCCTTTAGAGCGAGATTTATACAATAGAATTTGGCATGAGATTGGATTGCTTTTAGTCAGCCTCTTATAG
CCTAAAGTCTTTGAGTGACTAGATGACATATCATGTAAGTTGCTGATAGGTTTCCAGTTTTCCGCTCCTA
GGTCTGCATATTGTACTTTTCCTCTTACTCGACTTAACCAGTACCAACCCAGCTTCTCAACGGATTTATA
CCATGGCACTTTAAAGCCAGCATCACTGACAATGAGCGGTGTGGTGTTACTCGGTAGAATGCTCGCAAGG
TCGGCTAGAAATTGGTCATGAGCTTTCTTTGAACATTGCTCTGAAAGCGGGAACGCTTTCTCATAAAGAG
TAACAGAACGACCGTGTAGTGCGACTGAAGCTCGCAATACCATAAGTCGTTTTTGCTCACGAATATCAGA
CCAGTCAACAAGTACAATGGGCATCGTATTGCCCGAACAGATAAAGCTAGCATGCCAACGGTATACAGCG
AGTCGCTCTTTGTGGAGGTGACGATTACCTAACAATCGGTCGATTCGTTTGATGTTATGTTTTGTTCTCG
CTTTGGTTGGCAGGTTACGGCCAAGTTCGGTAAGAGTGAGAGTTTTACAGTCAAGTAATGCGTGGCAAGC
CAACGTTAAGCTGTTGAGTCGTTTTAAGTGTAATTCGGGGCAGAATTGGTAAAGAGAGTCGTGTAAAATA
TCGAGTTCGCACATCTTGTTGTCTGATTATTGATTTTTCGCGAAACCATTTGATCATATGACAAGATGTG
TATCCACCTTAACTTAATGATTTTTACCAAAATCATTAGGGGATTCATCAGTCTAAAGTATATATGTGTA
ACATTGGTCTAGTGATTAGAAAAACTCATCGAGCATCAAATGAAACTGCAATTTATTCATATCAGGATTA
TCAATACCATATTTTTGAAAAAGCCGTTTCTGTAATGAAGGAGAAAACTCACCGAGGCAGTTCCATAGGA
TGGCAAGATCCTGGTATCGGTCTGCGATTCCGACTCGTCCAACATCAATACAACCTATTAATTTCCCCTC
GTCAAAAATAAGGTTATCAAGTGAGAAATCACCATGAGTGACGACTGAATCCGGTGAGAATGGCAAAAGT
TTATGCATTTCTTTCCAGACTTGTTCAACAGGCCAGCCATTACGCTCGTCATCAAAATCACTCGCATCAA
CCAAACCGTTATTCATTCGTGATTGCGCCTGAGCGAGACGAAATACGCGATCGCTGTTAAAAGGACAATT
ACAAACAGGAATCGAATGCAACCGGCGCAGGAACACTGCCAGCGCATCAACAATATTTTCACCTGAATCA
GGATATTCTTCTAATACCTGGAATGCTGTTTTCCCTGGGATCGCAGTGGTGAGTAACCATGCATCATCAG
GAGTACGGATAAAATGCTTGATGGTCGGAAGAGGCATAAATTCCGTCAGCCAGTTTAGTCTGACCATCTC
ATCTGTAACATCATTGGCAACGCTACCTTTGCCATGTTTCAGAAACAACTCTGGCGCATCGGGCTTCCCA
TACAATCGGTAGATTGTCGCACCTGATTGCCCGACATTATCGCGAGCCCATTTATACCCATATAAATCAG
CATCCATGTTGGAATTTAATCGCGGCCTTGAGCAAGACGTTTCCCGTTGAATATGGCTCATAACACCCCT
TGTATTACTGTTTATGTAAGCAGACAGTTTTATTGTTCATGATGATATATTTTTATCTTGTGCAATGTAA
CATCAGAGATTTTGAGACACAACGTGGCTTTGTTGAATAAATCGAACTTTTGCTGAGTTGAAGGATCAGA
TCACGCATCTTCCCGACAACGCAGACCGTTCCGTGGCAAAGCAAAAGTTCAAAATCACCAACTGGTCCAC
CTACAACAAAGCTCTCATCAACCGTGGCTCCCTCACTTTCTGGCTGGATGATGGGGCGATTCAGGCGATC
CCCATCCAACAGCCCGCCGTCGAGCGGGCTTTTTTATCCCCGGAAGCCTGTGGATAGAGGGTAGTTATCC
ACGTGAAACCGCTAATGCCCCGCAAAGCCTTGATTCACGGGGCTTTCCGGCCCGCTCCAAAAACTATCCA
CGTGAAATCGCTAATCAGGGTACGTGAAATCGCTAATCGGAGTACGTGAAATCGCTAATAAGGTCACGTG
AAATCGCTAATCAAAAAGGCACGTGAGAACGCTAATAGCCCTTTCAGATCAACAGCTTGCAAACACCCCT
CGCTCCGGCAAGTAGTTACAGCAAGTAGTATGTTCAATTAGCTTTTCAATTATGAATATATATATCAATT
ATTGGTCGCCCTTGGCTTGTGGACAATGCGCTACGCGCACCGGCTCCGCCCGTGGACAACCGCAAGCGGT
TGCCCACCGTCGAGCGCCTTTGCCCACAACCCGGCGGCCGGCCGCAACAGATCGTTTTATAAATTTTTTT
TTTTGAAAAAGAAAAAGCCCGAAAGGCGGCAACCTCTCGGGCTTCTGGATTTCCGATCCCCGGAATTAGA
TCTTGGCAGGATATATTGTGGTGTAACGTTATCGATCTGGATTTTAGTACTGGATTTTGGTTTTAGGAAT
TAGAAATTTTATTGATAGAAGTATTTTACAAATACAAATACATACTAAGGGTTTCTTATATGCTCAACAC
ATGAGCGAAACCCTATAAGAACCCTAATTTCCCTTATCGGGAAACTACTCACACATTATTTATGGAGAAA
ATAGAGAGAGATAGATTTGTAGAGAGAGACTGGTGATTTCAGCGTACCGAATTAATTCCTGAATCACTGC
GACCGGCCCTCCCGCGACCCAGCCGAGCGAGCTTAGCGAACTGTGGACGAGAACTGTGCCACCAAGCGTA
AGGCCGTTCTCTCGCATTTGCCTTGCTAGGCTCGCGCGAGTTGCTGGCTGAGGCGTTCTCGAAATCAGCT
CTTGTTCGGTCGGCATCTACTCTATTCCTTTGCCCTCGGACGAGTGCTGGGGCGTCGGTTTCCACTATCG
GCGAGTACTTCTACACAGCCATCGGTCCAGACGGCCGCGCTTCTGCGGGCGATTTGTGTACGCCCGACAG
TCCCGGCTCCGGATCGGACGATTGCGTCGCATCGACCCTGCGCCCAAGCTGCATCATCGAAATTGCCGTC
AACCAAGCTCTGATAGAGTTGGTCAAGACCAATGCGGAGCATATACGCCCGGAGCCTTGGCGATCCTGCA
AGCTCCGGATGCCTCCGCTCGAAGTAGCGCGTCTGCTGCTCCATACAAGCCAACCACGGCCTCCAGAAGA
AGATGTTGGCGACCTCGTATTGGGAATCCCCGAACATCGCCTCGCTCCAGTCAATGACCGCTGTTATGCG
GCCATTGTCCGTCAGGACATTGTTGGAGCCGAAATCCGCGTGCACGAGGTGCCGGACTTCGGGGCAGTCC
TCGGCCCAAAGCATCAGCTCATCGAGAGCCTGCGCGACGGACGCACTGACGGTGTCGTCCATCACAGTTT
GCCAGTGATACACATGGGGATCAGCAATCGCGCATATGAAATCACGCCATGTAGTGTATTGACCGATTCC
TTGCGGTCCGAATGGGCCGAACCCGCTCGTCTGGCTAAGATCGGCCGCAGCGATAGCATCCATAGCCTCC
GCGACCGGCTGAAGAACAGCGGGCAGTTCGGTTTCAGGCAGGTCTTGCAACGTGACACCCTGTGCACGGC
GGGAGATGCAATAGGTCAGGCTCTCGCTGAACTCCCCAATGTCAAGCACTTCCGGAATCGGGAGCGCGGC
CGATGCAAAGTGCCGATAAACATAACGATCTTTGTAGAAACCATCGGCGCAGCTATTTACCCGCAGGACA
TATCCACGCCCTCCTACATCGAAGCTGAAAGCACGAGATTCTTCGCCCTCCGAGAGCTGCATCAGGTCGG
AGACGCTGTCGAACTTTTCGATCAGAAACTTCTCGACAGACGTCGCGGTGAGTTCAGGCTTTTTCATAGG
GGGGATCAGCTTGGGCTGTCCTCTCCAAATGAAATGAACTTCCTTATATAGAGGAAGGGTCTTGCGAAGG
ATAGTGGGATTGTGCGTCATCCCTTACGTCAGTGGAGATGTCACATCAATCCACTTGCTTTGAAGACGTG
GTTGGAACGTCTTCTTTTTCCACGATGCTCCTCGTGGGTGGGGGTCCATCTTTGGGACCACTGTCGGCAG
AGGCATCTTGAATGATAGCCTTTCCTTTATCGCAATGATGGCATTTGTAGGAGCCACCTTCCTTTTCTAC
TGTCCTTTCGATGAAGTGACAGATAGCTGGGCAATGGAATCCGAGGAGGTTTCCCGAAATTACCCTTTGT
TGAAAAGTCTCAATAGCCCTTTGGTCTTCTGAGACTGTATCTTTGACATTTTTGGAGTAGGGGTACGATA
ACATTAACGCTTACAATTTCCATTCGCCATTCAGGCTGCGCAACTGTTGGGAAGGGCGATCGGTGCGGGC
CTCTTCGCTATTACGCCAGCTGGCGAAAGGGGGATGTGCTGCAAGGCGATTAAGTTGGGTAACGCCAGGG
TTTTCCCAGTCACGACGTTGTAAAACGACGGCCAGTGAATTGTAATACGACTCACTATAGGGCTTGGAGC
ATGAATAATCTTTGCGTACACCTAAATTTTATAGTGAAAAATACATAATTTTAAAACTTTACTTTTGTAG
AGATGCCTAAAAAAAAATGGTTTACCACATGGACATTGTTATTTGTTCAGATCTCCAACGTATAGCAATA
TTTGTGATTTATAGATATGTAATTTGGTGTTCAAAGAATGTGTAGAACAATTATTCTTATGGGTATGCCA
AGAAAAGTTATATAACTTTATTCTATACTGCTTTCACGTTAAATAATGTAACATTATTAATGTTGTCCTT
TTACTTTTCCTTGAATTGATTTGGGAAGAAGACTATTGGCTTCCTTATCACATCAAAAAGTCTATGAGTA
AGTGAAACATTGGCTGGCTTTTGCTTCATTCCTTTGTCTCTGTCTTCATGTGAACAAGTTTGCAGAAATT
TGTGGTTTCTTTTTTTACTTTCTTTTGTCTAATACACACACTCTCACCACTATTATAAAGAAAATCCATA
GATCCCGGTCGTGCGTACTGCCACTTTGCTTTCCACCCGACAATGATTTGGGAGATGTTTTGTTTTGTGT
CATACATCTACCAAAAAAGTCTTAATCATTGTTCATCAAAAGAGCGCCCAAGGGCTCTTTCGTCTTCTTA
CCACACGCACACTAGTTCGAGAGGGTTTTTAAGGAGCTCTTAAGCCTTTCTTGATGACTCATACCACGAA
CAAGAACCAATCTTGTCACCCATATAATCTCCGTATTCAGAGAATTGAAGAGTTCTTGATCACTACTGTT
GTATCAAAAAGGAACTCTAAGAACTAAGATTGAAAATGCCAAAGAAGAAGAGGAAAGTCGGAAGTGGTAG
TGGTGTGAGCAAGGGCGAGGCAGTGATCAAGGAGTTCATGCGGTTCAAGGTGCACATGGAGGGCTCCATG
AACGGCCACGAGTTCGAGATCGAGGGCGAGGGCGAGGGCCGCCCCTACGAGGGCACCCAGACCGCCAAGC
TGAAGGTGACCAAGGGTGGCCCCCTGCCCTTCTCCTGGGACATCCTGTCCCCTCAGTTCATGTACGGCTC
CAGGGCCTTCACCAAGCACCCCGCCGACATCCCCGACTACTATAAGCAGTCCTTCCCCGAGGGCTTCAAG
TGGGAGCGCGTGATGAACTTCGAGGACGGCGGCGCCGTGACCGTGACCCAGGACACCTCCCTGGAGGACG
GCACCCTGATCTACAAGGTGAAGCTCCGCGGCACCAACTTCCCTCCTGACGGCCCCGTAATGCAGAAGAA
GACAATGGGCTGGGAAGCGTCCACCGAGCGGTTGTACCCCGAGGACGGCGTGCTGAAGGGCGACATTAAG
ATGGCCCTGCGCCTGAAGGACGGCGGCCGCTACCTGGCGGACTTCAAGACCACCTACAAGGCCAAGAAGC
CCGTGCAGATGCCCGGCGCCTACAACGTCGACCGCAAGTTGGACATCACCTCCCACAACGAGGACTACAC
CGTGGTGGAACAGTACGAACGCTCCGAGGGCCGCCACTCCACCGGCGGCATGGACGAGCTGTACAAGTAA
GCTTGAGCTTTCGTTCGTATCATCGGTTTCGACAACGTTCGTCAAGTTCAATGCATCAGTTTCATTGCGC
ACACACCAGAATCCTACTGAGTTCGAGTATTATGGCATTGGGAAACATGTTTTTCTTGTACCATTTGTTG
TGCTTGTAATTTACTGTGTTTTTTATTCGGTTTTCGCTATCGAACTGTGAAATGGAAATGGATGGAGAAG
AGTTAATGAATGATATGGTCCTTTTGTTCATTCTCAAATTAATATTATTTGTTTTTTCTCTTATTTGTTG
TGTGTTGAATTTGAAAATATAAGAGATATGCAAACATTTTGTTTTGAGTAAAAATGTGTCAAATCGTGGC
CTCTAATGACCGAAGTTAATATGAGGAGTAAAACACTTGTAGTTGTACCATTATGCTTATTCACTAGGCA
ACAAATATATTTTCAGACCTAGAAAAGCTGCAAATGTTACTGAATACAAGTATGTCCTCTTGTGTTTTAG
ACATTTATGAACTTTCCTTTATGTAATTTTCCAGAATCCTTGTCAGATTCTAATCATTGCTTTATAATTA
TAGTTATACTCATGGATTTGTAGTTGAGTATGAAAATATTTTTTAATGCATTTTATGACTTGCCAATTGA
TTGACAACATGCATCAATCGACGCT
Features (pLannotate 1.2.2; 17 found; start..end, strand, type, name):
     44..68      +  misc_feature   RB T-DNA repeat: right border repeat from nopaline C58 T-DNA
    159..747     -  rep_origin     ori: high-copy-number ColE1/pMB1/pBR322/pUC origin of replication
   2106..2175    +  ncRNA          RNA-OUT: Accession: RF00240 - RNA-OUT
   2256..3071    -  CDS            KanR: aminoglycoside phosphotransferase; aph(3')-Ia; confers resistance to kanamycin in bacteria or G418 (Geneticin®) in eukaryotes
   3256..3357    +  CDS            TRA2_ECOLX (fragment): Protein predicted: Swiss-Prot protein existence level 4. Required for transposition of transposon Tn903. From Escherichia coli.
   3362..3797    +  rep_origin     pSa ori: origin of replication from bacterial plasmid pSa
   3924..3946    +  misc_feature   LB T-DNA repeat: left border repeat from nopaline C58 T-DNA (truncated)
   3954..4130    -  polyA_signal   CaMV poly(A) signal: cauliflower mosaic virus polyadenylation signal
   4180..4344    -  CDS            yokD (fragment): YOKD_BACSU - Experimental evidence at protein level: Swiss-Prot protein existence level 1. May contribute to antibiotic resistance. From Bacillus subtilis (strain 168).
   4365..5387    -  CDS            hph: KHYB_ECOLX - Experimental evidence at protein level: Swiss-Prot protein existence level 1. The aminoglycoside phosphotransferases achieve inactivation of their antibiotic substrates by phosphorylation. Only phosphorylates hygromycin and closely related compounds such as demethyl analogs and destomycin. From Escherichia coli.
   5407..5752    -  promoter       CaMV 35S promoter: strong constitutive promoter from cauliflower mosaic virus
   5409..5455    -  promoter       minimal CaMV 35S promoter: minimal 35S promoter from cauliflower mosaic virus
   5833..5990    -  CDS            lacZα (fragment): LacZα fragment of β-galactosidase; lacZ fragment
   5993..6011    +  promoter       T7 promoter: promoter for bacteriophage T7 RNA polymerase
   6446..6463    -  misc_feature   CEN/ARS (fragment): S. cerevisiae CEN6 centromere fused to an autonomously replicating sequence
   6865..7557    +  CDS            mScarlet: mScarlet is a basic (constitutively fluorescent) red fluorescent protein published in 2016, derived from synthetic construct. It has moderate acid sensitivity.
   7566..8207    +  terminator     E9 terminator: terminator and polyadenylation signal from the pea rbcS-E9 gene
