[The description below was written by a language model from this plasmid's Addgene catalogue record and pLannotate feature annotations shown in this document.]
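Description:
L1P79 is a plant expression binary vector built on the pGII-L1-Rep backbone, described as a "Level 1" reporter in a modular assembly scheme. It has nopaline-type T-DNA right and left border repeats, which mark the segment transferred into plant cells by Agrobacterium. For propagation it carries a high-copy ColE1/pUC-type origin for E. coli and a pSa origin, the replicon typically used in pGreen-style binary vectors for maintenance in Agrobacterium. Bacterial selection is by kanamycin through an aph(3')-Ia gene. The depositor notes that an IS4 transposon has inserted into the backbone and is not considered functionally significant. This probably explains why the sequenced plasmid (about 8.2 kb) is larger than the sum of the stated backbone and insert sizes, and the annotated RNA-OUT and transposase-like fragments may also be transposon-related sequence.

The T-DNA holds two units. The first is a plant selection cassette in which the CaMV 35S promoter drives the hygromycin phosphotransferase gene (hph), ending in a CaMV polyadenylation signal. The second is the reporter, in which the GATA23 promoter drives the red fluorescent protein mScarlet fused to a nuclear localisation signal, terminated by the pea rbcS-E9 terminator. The promoter and NLS are named in the catalogue entry but were not annotated by the automated feature caller; the promoter presumably lies in the unannotated region upstream of mScarlet. Small lacZα, T7 promoter and CEN/ARS hits appear to be cloning-site remnants or spurious matches.

The construct reports GATA23 promoter activity as nuclear red fluorescence in transformed plants. It comes from a toolbox that uses integrases to record gene expression during plant development.
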