Addgene plasmid #195940: L1P79
Purpose: Level 1 pGATA23 reporter : pGATA23-mScarlet-NLS-tRBCS
Depositing lab: Jennifer Nemhauser. Depositing organization: University of Washington. Publication: An integrase toolbox to record gene-expression during plant development. Guiziou S, Maranas CJ, Chu JC, Nemhauser JL. Nat Commun. 2023 Apr 3;14(1):1844. doi: 10.1038/s41467-023-37607-5. PubMed 37012288.
Backbone
  Vector backbone: pGII-L1-Rep
  Backbone size w/o insert (bp): 4708
  Vector type: Plant Expression
  Selectable markers: Hygromycin
Growth in bacteria
  Bacterial resistance: Kanamycin, 50 μg/mL
  Growth temperature: 37°C
  Growth strain: DH5alpha
  Copy number: High Copy
Gene/Insert
  Gene/Insert name: pGATA23-mScarlet-NLS-tRBCS
  Species: Synthetic
  Insert size (bp): 2169
  Cloning method: Restriction Enzyme; 5′ cloning site Unknown (unknown if destroyed)
Terms and licenses: Academic/Nonprofit Terms; Industry Terms: Not Available to Industry
Depositor comments: IS4 Transposon present in plasmid backbone. This is a known insertion and is not of any functional concern.
How to cite: L1P79 was a gift from Jennifer Nemhauser (Addgene plasmid # 195940 ; http://n2t.net/addgene:195940 ; RRID:Addgene_195940)
